>Addgene plasmid #54960 | mApple-Vimentin-7 | depositor partial sequence | sequence record 85348 | insert sequence
ACGTCAGATCCGCTAGCGCTACCGGACTCAGATCTCGAGCTCAAGCTTCGAATTCCCATGTCCACCAGGT
CCGTGTCCTCGTCCTCCTACCGCAGGATGTTCGGCGGCCCGGGCACCGCGAGCCGGCCGAGCTCCAGCCG
GAGCTACGTGACTACGTCCACCCGCACCTACAGCCTGGGCAGCGCGCTGCGCCCCAGCACCAGCCGCAGC
CTCTACGCCTCGTCCCCGGGCGGCGTGTATGCCACGCGCTCCTCTGCCGTGCGCCTGCGGAGCAGCGTGC
CCGGGGTGCGGCTCCTGCAGGACTCGGTGGACTTCTCGCTGGCCGACGCCATCAACACCGAGTTCAAGAA
CACCCGCACCAACGAGAAGGTGGAGCTGCAGGAGCTGAATGACCGCTTCGCCAACTACATCGACAAGGTG
CGCTTCCTGGAGCAGCAGAATAAGATCCTGCTGGCCGAGCTCGAGCAGCTCAAGGGCCAAGGCAAGTCGC
GCCTGGGGGACCTCTACGAGGAGGAGATGCGGGAGCTGCGCCGGCAGGTGGACCAGCTAACCAACGACAA
AGCCCGCGTCGAGGTGGAGCGCGACAACCTGGCCGAGGACATCATGCGCCTCCGGGAGAAATTGCAGGAG
GAGATGCTTCAGAGAGAGGAAGCCGAAAACACCCTGCAATCTTTCAGACAGGATGTTGACAATGCGTCTC
TGGCACGTCTTGACCTTGAACGCAAAGTGGAATCTTTGCAAGAAGAGATTGCCTTTTTGAAGAAACTCCA
CGAAGAGGAAATCCAGGAGCTGCAGGCTCAGATTCAGGAACAGCATGTCCAAATCGATGTGGATGTTTCC
AAGCCTGACCTCACGGCTGCCCTGCGTGACGTACGTCAGCAATATGAAAGTGTGGCTGCCAAGAACCTGC
AGGAGGCAGAAGAATGGTACAAATCCAAGTTTGCTGACCTCTCTGAGGCTGCCAACCGGAACAATGACGC
CCTGCGCCAGGCAAAGCAGGAGTCCACTGAGTACCGGAGACAGGTGCAGTCCCTCACCTGTGAAGTGGAT
GCCCTTAAAGGAACCAATGAGTCCCTGGAACGCCAGATGCGTGAAATGGAAGAGAACTTTGCCGTTGAAG
CTGCTAACTACCAAGACACTATTGGCCGCCTGCAGGATGAGATTCAGAATATGAAGGAGGAAATGGCTCG
TCACCTTCGTGAATACCAAGACCTGCTCAATGTTAAGATGGCCCTTGACATTGAGATTGCCACCTACAGG
AAGCTGCTGGAAGGCGAGGAGAGCAGGATTTCTCTGCCTCTTCCAAACTTTTCCTCCCTGAACCTGAGGG
AAACTAATCTGGATTCACTCCCTCTGGTTGATACCCACTCAAAAAGGACACTTCTGATTAAGACGGTTGA
AACTAGAGATGGACAGGTTATCAACGAAACTTCTCAGCATCACGATGACCTTGAAGGGGATCCACCGGTC
GCCACCATGGTGAGCAAGGGCGAGGAGAATAACATGGCCATCATCAAGGAGTTCATGCGCTTCAAGGTGC
ACATGGAGGGCTCCGTGAACGGCCACGAGTTCGAGATCGAGGGCGAGGGCGAGGGCCGCCCCTACGAGGC
CTTTCAGACCGCTAAGCTGAAGGTGACCAAGGGTGGCCCCCTGCCCTTCGCCTGGGACATCCTGTCCCCT
CAGTTCATGTACGGCTCCAAGGTCTACATTAAGCACCCAGCCGACATCCCCGACTACTTCAAGCTGTCCT
TCCCCGAGGGCTTCAGGTGGGAGCGCGTGATGAACTTCGAGGACGGCGGCATTATTCACGTTAACCAGGA
CTCCTCCCTGCAGGACGGCGTGTTCATCTACAAGGTGAAGCTGCGCGGCACCAACTTCCCCTCCGACGGC
CCCGTAATGCAGAAGAAGACCATGGGCTGGGAGGCCTCCGAGGAGCGGATGTACCCCGAGGACGGCGCCC
TGAAGAGCGAGATCAAGAAGAGGCTGAAGCTGAAGGACGGCGGCCACTACGCCGCCGAGGTCAAGACCAC
CTACAAGGCCAAGAAGCCCGTGCAGCTGCCCGGCGCCTACATCGTCGACATCAAGTTGGACATCGTGTCC
CACAACGAGGACTACACCATCGTGGAACAGTACGAACGCGCCGAGGGCCGCCACTCCACCGGCGGCATGG
ACGAGCTGTACAAGTAAGCGGCCGCGACTCT
