>Addgene plasmid #54960 | mApple-Vimentin-7 | addgene partial sequence | sequence record 97234 | Mombaerts mRFPup 5'-GTGGCCGTTCACGGAGCCCTCCATG-3'
ACTCCTTGATGATGGCCATGTTATTCTCCTCGCCCTTGCTCACCATGGTGGCGACCGGTGGATCCCCTTC
AAGGTCATCGTGATGCTGAGAAGTTTCGTTGATAACCTGTCCATCTCTAGTTTCAACCGTCTTAATCAGA
AGTGTCCTTTTTGAGTGGGTATCAACCAGAGGGAGTGAATCCAGATTAGTTTCCCTCAGGTTCAGGGAGG
AAAAGTTTGGAAGAGGCAGAGAAATCCTGCTCTCCTCGCCTTCCAGCAGCTTCCTGTAGGTGGCAATCTC
AATGTCAAGGGCCATCTTAACATTGAGCAGGTCTTGGTATTCACGAAGGTGACGAGCCATTTCCTCCTTC
ATATTCTGAATCTCATCCTGCAGGCGGCCAATAGTGTCTTGGTAGTTAGCAGCTTCAACGGCAAAGTTCT
CTTCCATTTCACGCATCTGGCGTTCCAGGGACTCATTGGTTCCTTTAAGGGCATCCACTTCACAGGTGAG
GGACTGCACCTGTCTCCGGTACTCAGTGGACTCCTGCTTTGCCTGGCGCAGGGCGTCATTGTTCCGGTTG
GCAGCCTCAGAGAGGTCAGCAAACTTGGATTTGTACCATTCTTCTGCCTCCTGCAGGTTCTTGGCAGCCA
CACTTTCATATTGCTGACGTACGTCACGCAGGGCAGCCGTGAGGTCAGGCTTGGAAACATCCACATCGAT
TTGGACATGCTGTTCCTGAATCTGAGCCTGCAGCTCCTGGATTTCCTCTTCGTGGAGTTTCTTCAAAAAG
GCAATCTCTTCTTGCAAAGATTCCACTTTGCGTTCAAGGTCAAGACGTGCCAGAGACGCATTGTCAACAT
CCTGTCTGAAAGATTGCAGGGTGTTTTCGGCTTCCTCTCTCTGAAGCATCTCCTCCTGCAATTTCTCCCG
GAGGCGCATGATGTCCTCGGCCA
