[The description below was written by a language model from this plasmid's Addgene catalogue record.]
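Description:
mApple-Vimentin-7 is a mammalian expression plasmid built on an mApple fluorescent-protein backbone of about 4.75 kb (excluding the insert). It carries human vimentin (VIM), the type III intermediate filament protein, as a fusion with the red-orange fluorescent protein mApple. According to the record, mApple sits at the C terminus of the fusion and is supplied by the backbone, so vimentin is read first and continues into the fluorophore. The "7" in the name probably denotes the length of the linker between the two parts, but the record does not state this. Expression is driven by the CMV promoter, a strong constitutive promoter in most mammalian cell lines. The listed 3′ sequencing primer implies an SV40 polyadenylation signal downstream of the fusion.

The plasmid is maintained in E. coli as a high-copy construct under kanamycin selection. In mammalian cells, the neomycin resistance marker allows G418 selection, so stable lines can be made as well as transient transfections. No feature table is provided, so the origin of replication, the exact linker and the cloning junctions are not documented, and the cloning method is listed as unknown.

The stated purpose is localization. The fusion incorporates into the vimentin network and labels intermediate filaments for fluorescence microscopy, with mApple excitation at 568 nm and emission at 592 nm. This makes it suitable as a cytoskeletal marker in live or fixed cells, and its red emission allows it to be combined with green or blue probes in multicolour imaging.
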