Addgene plasmid #54960: mApple-Vimentin-7
Purpose: Localization: Intermediate Filaments, Excitation: 568, Emission: 592
Depositing lab: Michael Davidson. Depositing organization: Florida State University, Tallahassee.
Backbone
  Vector backbone: mApple
  Backbone size w/o insert (bp): 4750
  Vector type: Mammalian Expression
  Selectable markers: Neomycin (select with G418)
Growth in bacteria
  Bacterial resistance: Kanamycin, 50 μg/mL
  Growth temperature: 37°C
  Growth strain: DH5alpha
  Copy number: High Copy
Gene/Insert
  Gene/Insert name: Vimentin (alt name: NM_003380.3)
  Species: H. sapiens (human)
  Entrez Gene: VIM
  Promoter: CMV
  Tag / fusion protein: mApple (C terminal on backbone)
  Cloning method: Unknown
  Sequencing primers: 5′ CMV-F; 3′ SV40pA-R
Terms and licenses: Academic/Nonprofit Terms; Industry Terms: Not Available to Industry
Depositor comments: . Excitation = 568; Emission = 592
How to cite: mApple-Vimentin-7 was a gift from Michael Davidson (Addgene plasmid # 54960 ; http://n2t.net/addgene:54960 ; RRID:Addgene_54960)
